Addgene plasmid #103609: LSB-hsa-miR-519e-3p
Purpose: Used to sense miRNA activity using fluorescence based tools. hsa-miR-519e-3p target in 3' UTR of of mKate. miRNA activity can be measured by the repression of mKate2 relative to EBFP2 fluorescent proteins . Plasmid is inherently unstable; please see Depositor Comments
Depositing lab: Ron Weiss. Depositing organization: Massachusetts Institute of Technology. Publication: A mixed antagonistic/synergistic miRNA repression model enables accurate predictions of multi-input miRNA sensor activity. Gam JJ, Babb J, Weiss R. Nat Commun. 2018 Jun 22;9(1):2430. doi: 10.1038/s41467-018-04575-0. PubMed 29934631.
Backbone
  Vector backbone: Low Sensor Backbone (LSB)
  Vector type: Mammalian Expression, Synthetic Biology
Growth in bacteria
  Bacterial resistance: Ampicillin and Kanamycin, 100 & 50 μg/mL
  Growth temperature: 30°C
  Growth strain: NEB Stable
  Copy number: High Copy
Gene/Insert
  Gene/Insert name: hsa-miR-519e-3p target
  Species: H. sapiens (human)
  Entrez Gene: MIR519E (a.k.a. MIRN519E)
  Promoter: EF-1a
  Cloning method: Gibson Cloning
Terms and licenses: Academic/Nonprofit Terms; Industry Terms: Not Available to Industry
Depositor comments: Please note that this plasmid is inherently unstable due to a repeating poly A element. We recommend performing a diagnostic digest on multiple colonies upon receipt. The depositors would like to note the presence of several discrepancies between the depositor sequence and physical plasmid sequence. In particular, the sequences upstream and downstream of the puromycin coding region have 10 bp insertions which do not affect the ability to perform puromycin selection. The sequences for those regions within the physical plasmids are as follows: Upstream of Puro: GAATTCGACCGCCTGTCTCAAGGTGCCACC; Downstream of Puro: GCTTTGAGACTACGCGTGAATTCACTCCTC. Please contact if you are interested in this plasmid prior to placing an order.
How to cite: LSB-hsa-miR-519e-3p was a gift from Ron Weiss (Addgene plasmid # 103609 ; http://n2t.net/addgene:103609 ; RRID:Addgene_103609)
