[The description below was written by a language model from this plasmid's Addgene catalogue record and pLannotate feature annotations shown in this document.]
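Description:
LSB-hsa-miR-519e-3p is an 11 kb mammalian expression plasmid built on the Low Sensor Backbone (LSB), a synthetic-biology chassis for reporting microRNA activity by two-colour fluorescence. It replicates in E. coli from a high-copy ColE1/pUC-type origin and carries both a β-lactamase gene and an aph(3')-Ia kanamycin resistance gene, so it is maintained under dual ampicillin and kanamycin selection. A puromycin N-acetyltransferase coding sequence followed by a rabbit β-globin polyadenylation signal is also present for selection in mammalian cells. No promoter for it is annotated in the feature table.

The payload consists of two parallel transcription units of the same design. Each has an EF-1α core promoter with its intron A, Gateway attB4/attB1/attB2 scars left from assembly, a fluorescent protein coding sequence, and a β-globin 3' region with its poly(A) signal. The first unit expresses the red protein mKate2, and according to the record it carries a target site for human miR-519e-3p in its 3' UTR. This site is not separately annotated, but presumably lies in the gap between the attB2 site and the β-globin sequences. The second unit expresses EBFP2 without a target site and serves as an internal normaliser for plasmid dose and expression capacity. When miR-519e-3p is active in a transfected cell, mKate2 output falls relative to EBFP2, and that ratio gives a per-cell readout of miRNA activity.

The three repeated β-globin poly(A) elements make the plasmid inherently prone to recombination, and the depositor advises checking several colonies by diagnostic digest. The depositor also notes small discrepancies between the deposited sequence and the physical plasmid, including 10 bp insertions flanking the puromycin gene that are reported not to impair puromycin selection.
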