Features (pLannotate 1.2.2; 28 found; start..end, strand, type, name):
     87..675     -  rep_origin     ori: high-copy-number ColE1/pMB1/pBR322/pUC origin of replication
    846..1706    -  CDS            AmpR: β-lactamase; bla; confers resistance to ampicillin, carbenicillin, and related antibiotics
   1707..1778    -  promoter       AmpR promoter: bla
   1857..2456    +  CDS            PuroR: puromycin N-acetyltransferase; pac from Streptomyces alboniger; confers resistance to puromycin
   2461..2541    +  CDS            HBB (fragment): HBB_PONPY - Experimental evidence at transcript level: Swiss-Prot protein existence level 2. Involved in oxygen transport from the lung to the various peripheral tissues. From Pongo pygmaeus (Bornean orangutan).
   2612..2667    +  polyA_signal   β-globin poly(A) signal: rabbit β-globin polyadenylation signal (Gil and Proudfoot, 1987)
   3646..3666    +  protein_bind   attB4: mutant version of attB; core recombination site for the Gateway® BP reaction BP Clonase™
   3734..3945    +  promoter       EF-1α core promoter: core promoter for human elongation factor EF-1α
   3946..4884    +  intron         EF-1α intron A: intron upstream of the start codon of human EF-1α
   4911..4931    +  protein_bind   attB1: mutant version of attB; core recombination site for the Gateway® BP reaction BP Clonase™
   4951..5646    +  CDS            mKate2: mKate2 is a basic (constitutively fluorescent) red fluorescent protein published in 2009, derived from Entacmaea quadricolor. It is reported to be a rapidly-maturing monomer with moderate acid sensitivity.
   5666..5690    -  protein_bind   attB2: mutant version of attB; recombination site for the Gateway® BP reaction BP Clonase™
   5834..5908    +  CDS            HBB (fragment): HBB_PONPY - Experimental evidence at transcript level: Swiss-Prot protein existence level 2. Involved in oxygen transport from the lung to the various peripheral tissues. From Pongo pygmaeus (Bornean orangutan).
   5979..6034    +  polyA_signal   β-globin poly(A) signal: rabbit β-globin polyadenylation signal (Gil and Proudfoot, 1987)
   6418..6443    +  misc_feature   SA: splice acceptor site
   7115..7135    +  protein_bind   attB4: mutant version of attB; core recombination site for the Gateway® BP reaction BP Clonase™
   7203..7414    +  promoter       EF-1α core promoter: core promoter for human elongation factor EF-1α
   7415..8353    +  intron         EF-1α intron A: intron upstream of the start codon of human EF-1α
   8380..8400    +  protein_bind   attB1: mutant version of attB; core recombination site for the Gateway® BP reaction BP Clonase™
   8411..9127    +  CDS            EBFP2: EBFP2 is a basic (constitutively fluorescent) blue fluorescent protein published in 2007, derived from Aequorea victoria. It is reported to be a rapidly-maturing monomer with moderate acid sensitivity.
   9135..9159    -  protein_bind   attB2: mutant version of attB; recombination site for the Gateway® BP reaction BP Clonase™
   9163..9243    +  CDS            HBB (fragment): HBB_PONPY - Experimental evidence at transcript level: Swiss-Prot protein existence level 2. Involved in oxygen transport from the lung to the various peripheral tissues. From Pongo pygmaeus (Bornean orangutan).
   9314..9369    +  polyA_signal   β-globin poly(A) signal: rabbit β-globin polyadenylation signal (Gil and Proudfoot, 1987)
   9752..9774    -  protein_bind   lac operator (fragment): The lac repressor binds to the lac operator to inhibit transcription in E. coli. This inhibition can be relieved by adding lactose or isopropyl-β-D-thiogalactopyranoside (IPTG). lac repressor encoded by lacI
   9778..9808    -  promoter       lac promoter: promoter for the E. coli lac operon
   9823..9844    -  protein_bind   CAP binding site: CAP binding activates transcription in the presence of cAMP. E. coli catabolite activator protein
   9857..9896    -  CDS            lacI (fragment): lac repressor; lacI; The lac repressor binds to the lac operator to inhibit transcription in E. coli. This inhibition can be relieved by adding lactose or isopropyl-β-D-thiogalactopyranoside (IPTG).
  10069..10878   +  CDS            KanR: aminoglycoside phosphotransferase; aph(3')-Ia; confers resistance to kanamycin in bacteria or G418 (Geneticin®) in eukaryotes
>Addgene plasmid #103609 | LSB-hsa-miR-519e-3p | depositor full sequence | sequence record 196266 | Full Sequence
AATTGAGGGGATAACGCAGGAAAGAACATGTGAGCAAAAGGCCAGCAAAAGGCCAGGAACCGTAAAAAGG
CCGCGTTGCTGGCGTTTTTCCATAGGCTCCGCCCCCCTGACGAGCATCACAAAAATCGACGCTCAAGTCA
GAGGTGGCGAAACCCGACAGGACTATAAAGATACCAGGCGTTTCCCCCTGGAAGCTCCCTCGTGCGCTCT
CCTGTTCCGACCCTGCCGCTTACCGGATACCTGTCCGCCTTTCTCCCTTCGGGAAGCGTGGCGCTTTCTC
ATAGCTCACGCTGTAGGTATCTCAGTTCGGTGTAGGTCGTTCGCTCCAAGCTGGGCTGTGTGCACGAACC
CCCCGTTCAGCCCGACCGCTGCGCCTTATCCGGTAACTATCGTCTTGAGTCCAACCCGGTAAGACACGAC
TTATCGCCACTGGCAGCAGCCACTGGTAACAGGATTAGCAGAGCGAGGTATGTAGGCGGTGCTACAGAGT
TCTTGAAGTGGTGGCCTAACTACGGCTACACTAGAAGAACAGTATTTGGTATCTGCGCTCTGCTGAAGCC
AGTTACCTTCGGAAAAAGAGTTGGTAGCTCTTGATCCGGCAAACAAACCACCGCTGGTAGCGGTGGTTTT
TTTGTTTGCAAGCAGCAGATTACGCGCAGAAAAAAAGGATCTCAAGAAGATCCTTTGATCTTTTCTACGG
GGTCTGACGCTCAGTGGAACGAAAACTCACGTTAAGGGATTTTGGTCATGAGATTATCAAAAAGGATCTT
CACCTAGATCCTTTTAAATTAAAAATGAAGTTTTAAATCAATCTAAAGTATATATGAGTAAACTTGGTCT
GACAGTTACCAATGCTTAATCAGTGAGGCACCTATCTCAGCGATCTGTCTATTTCGTTCATCCATAGTTG
CCTGACTCCCCGTCGTGTAGATAACTACGATACGGGAGGGCTTACCATCTGGCCCCAGTGCTGCAATGAT
ACCGCGAGAACCACGCTCACCGGCTCCAGATTTATCAGCAATAAACCAGCCAGCCGGAAGGGCCGAGCGC
AGAAGTGGTCCTGCAACTTTATCCGCCTCCATCCAGTCTATTAATTGTTGCCGGGAAGCTAGAGTAAGTA
GTTCGCCAGTTAATAGTTTGCGCAACGTTGTTGCCATTGCTACAGGCATCGTGGTGTCACGCTCGTCGTT
TGGTATGGCTTCATTCAGCTCCGGTTCCCAACGATCAAGGCGAGTTACATGATCCCCCATGTTGTGCAAA
AAAGCGGTTAGCTCCTTCGGTCCTCCGATCGTTGTCAGAAGTAAGTTGGCCGCAGTGTTATCACTCATGG
TTATGGCAGCACTGCATAATTCTCTTACTGTCATGCCATCCGTAAGATGCTTTTCTGTGACTGGTGAGTA
CTCAACCAAGTCATTCTGAGAATAGTGTATGCGGCGACCGAGTTGCTCTTGCCCGGCGTCAATACGGGAT
AATACCGCGCCACATAGCAGAACTTTAAAAGTGCTCATCATTGGAAAACGTTCTTCGGGGCGAAAACTCT
CAAGGATCTTACCGCTGTTGAGATCCAGTTCGATGTAACCCACTCGTGCACCCAACTGATCTTCAGCATC
TTTTACTTTCACCAGCGTTTCTGGGTGAGCAAAAACAGGAAGGCAAAATGCCGCAAAAAAGGGAATAAGG
GCGACACGGAAATGTTGAATACTCATACTCTTCCTTTTTCAATATTATTGAAGCATTTATCAGGGTTATT
GTCTCATGAGCGGATACATATTTGAATGTAGCTCCGAATTTCTCGAGGGCTTGTCGACGACGGCGGTCTC
CGTCGTCAGGATCATGAATTCGACCCGCCTGCCACCATGACCGAGTACAAGCCCACGGTGCGCCTCGCCA
CCCGCGACGACGTCCCCCGGGCCGTACGCACCCTCGCCGCCGCGTTCGCCGACTACCCCGCCACGCGCCA
CACCGTCGACCCGGACCGCCACATCGAGCGGGTCACCGAGCTGCAAGAACTCTTCCTCACGCGCGTCGGG
CTCGACATCGGCAAGGTGTGGGTCGCGGACGACGGCGCCGCGGTGGCGGTCTGGACCACGCCGGAGAGCG
TCGAAGCGGGGGCGGTGTTCGCCGAGATCGGCCCGCGCATGGCCGAGTTGAGCGGTTCCCGGCTGGCCGC
GCAGCAACAGATGGAAGGCCTCCTGGCGCCGCACCGGCCCAAGGAGCCCGCGTGGTTCCTGGCCACCGTC
GGCGTCTCGCCCGACCACCAGGGCAAGGGTCTGGGCAGCGCCGTCGTGCTCCCCGGAGTGGAGGCGGCCG
AGCGCGCCGGGGTGCCCGCCTTCCTGGAGACATCCGCGCCCCGCAACCTCCCCTTCTACGAGCGGCTCGG
CTTCACCGTCACCGCCGACGTCGAGGTGCCCGAAGGACCGCGCACCTGGTGCATGACCCGCAAGCCCGGT
GCCTGATACGCGTGAATTCACTCCTCAGGTGCAGGCTGCCTATCAGAAGGTGGTGGCTGGTGTGGCCAAT
GCCCTGGCTCACAAATACCACTGAGATCTTTTTCCCTCTGCCAAAAATTATGGGGACATCATGAAGCCCC
TTGAGCATCTGACTTCTGGCTAATAAAGGAAATTTATTTTCATTGCAATAGTGTGTTGGAATTTTTTGTG
TCTCTCACTCGGAAGGACATATGGGAGGGCAAATCATTTAAAACATCAGAATGAGTATTTGGTTTAGAGT
TTGGCAACATATGCCCATATGCTGGCTGCCATGAACAAAGGTTGGCTATAAAGAGGTCATCAGTATATGA
AACAGCCCCCTGCTGTCCATTCCTTATTCCATAGAAAAGCCTTGACTTGAGGTTAGATTTTTTTTATATT
TTGTTTTGTGTTATTTTTTTCTTTAACATCCCTAAAATTTTCCTTACATGTTTTACTAGCCAGATTTTTC
CTCCTCTCCTGACTACTCCCAGTCATAGCTGTCCCTCTTCTCTTATGGAGATCCCTCGACCTGCAGCCCA
AGCTTGAATTCTCTAGAATTACCCTGTTATCCCTATGCTTGGTTTACCGAGCTCTTATTGGTTTTCAAAC
TTCATTGACTGTGCCCAACGCGCCTGGGAGCTCACGGGGACAGCCCCCCCCCAAAGCCCCCAGGGATGTA
ATTACGTCCCTCCCCCGCTAGGGGGCAGCAGCGAGCCGCCCGGGGCTCCGCTCCGGTCCGGCGCTCCCCC
CGCATCCCCGAGCCGGCAGCGTGCGGGGACAGCCCGGGCACGGGGAAGGTGGCACGGGATCGCTTTCCTC
TGAACGCTTCTCGCTGCTCTTTGAGCCTGCAGACACCTGGGGGGATACGGGGAAAAAGCTAGGCTGAAAG
ACCGGTTCTTAGAATGACACGCGCCTGGGAGCTCACGGGGACAGCCCCCCCCCAAAGCCCCCAGGGATGT
AATTACGTCCCTCCCCCGCTAGGGGGCAGCAGCGAGCCGCCCGGGGCTCCGCTCCGGTCCGGCGCTCCCC
CCGCATCCCCGAGCCGGCAGCGTGCGGGGACAGCCCGGGCACGGGGAAGGTGGCACGGGATCGCTTTCCT
CTGAACGCTTCTCGCTGCTCTTTGAGCCTGCAGACACCTGGGGGGATACGGGGAAAAAGCTAACTTCTGA
GACGACAACTTTGTATAGAAAAGTTGGCTCCGAATTCGCCCTTGACAGCAGAGATCCAGTTTGGTTAATT
AATTGGCTCCGGTGCCCGTCAGTGGGCAGAGCGCACATCGCCCACAGTCCCCGAGAAGTTGTGGGGAGGG
GTCGGCAATTGAACCGGTGCCTAGAGAAGGTGGCGCGGGGTAAACTGGGAAAGTGATGTCGTGTACTGGC
TCCGCCTTTTTCCCGAGGGTGGGGGAGAACCGTATATAAGTGCAGTAGTCGCCGTGAACGTTCTTTTTCG
CAACGGGTTTGCCGCCAGAACACAGGTAAGTGCCGTGTGTGGTTCCCGCGGGCCTGGCCTCTTTACGGGT
TATGGCCCTTGCGTGCCTTGAATTACTTCCACCTGGCTGCAGTACGTGATTCTTGATCCCGAGCTTCGGG
TTGGAAGTGGGTGGGAGAGTTCGAGGCCTTGCGCTTAAGGAGCCCCTTCGCCTCGTGCTTGAGTTGAGGC
CTGGCCTGGGCGCTGGGGCCGCCGCGTGCGAATCTGGTGGCACCTTCGCGCCTGTCTCGCTGCTTTCGAT
AAGTCTCTAGCCATTTAAAATTTTTGATGACCTGCTGCGACGCTTTTTTTCTGGCAAGATAGTCTTGTAA
ATGCGGGCCAAGATCTGCACACTGGTATTTCGGTTTTTGGGGCCGCGGGCGGCGACGGGGCCCGTGCGTC
CCAGCGCACATGTTCGGCGAGGCGGGGCCTGCGAGCGCGGCCACCGAGAATCGGACGGGGGTAGTCTCAA
GCTGGCCGGCCTGCTCTGGTGCCTGGCCTCGCGCCGCCGTGTATCGCCCCGCCCTGGGCGGCAAGGCTGG
CCCGGTCGGCACCAGTTGCGTGAGCGGAAAGATGGCCGCTTCCCGGCCCTGCTGCAGGGAGCTCAAAATG
GAGGACGCGGCGCTCGGGAGAGCGGGCGGGTGAGTCACCCACACAAAGGAAAAGGGCCTTTCCGTCCTCA
GCCGTCGCTTCATGTGACTCCACGGAGTACCGGGCGCCGTCCAGGCACCTCGATTAGTTCTCGAGCTTTT
GGAGTACGTCGTCTTTAGGTTGGGGGGAGGGGTTTTATGCGATGGAGTTTCCCCACACTGAGTGGGTGGA
GACTGAAGTTAGGCCAGCTTGGCACTTGATGTAATTCTCCTTGGAATTTGCCCTTTTTGAGTTTGGATCT
TGGTTCATTCTCAAGCCTCAGACAGTGGTTCAAAGTTTTTTTCTTCCATTTCAGGTGTCGTGAGAAGGGC
GAATTCGACCCAAGTTTGTACAAAAAAGCAGGCTGGATCCAGGTGCCACCATGGTGAGCGAGCTGATTAA
GGAGAACATGCACATGAAGCTGTACATGGAGGGCACCGTGAACAACCACCACTTCAAGTGCACATCCGAG
GGCGAAGGCAAGCCCTACGAGGGCACCCAGACCATGAGAATCAAGGCGGTCGAGGGCGGCCCTCTCCCCT
TCGCCTTCGACATCCTGGCTACCAGCTTCATGTACGGCAGCAAAACCTTCATCAACCACACCCAGGGCAT
CCCCGACTTCTTTAAGCAGTCCTTCCCCGAGGGCTTCACATGGGAGAGAGTCACCACATACGAAGATGGG
GGCGTGCTGACCGCTACCCAGGACACCAGCCTCCAGGACGGCTGCCTCATCTACAACGTCAAGATCAGAG
GGGTGAACTTCCCATCCAACGGCCCTGTGATGCAGAAGAAAACACTCGGCTGGGAGGCCTCCACCGAGAC
ACTGTACCCCGCTGACGGCGGCCTGGAAGGCAGAGCCGACATGGCCCTGAAGCTCGTGGGCGGGGGCCAC
CTGATCTGCAACCTTAAGACCACATACAGATCCAAGAAACCCGCTAAGAACCTCAAGATGCCCGGCGTCT
ACTATGTGGACAGGAGACTGGAAAGAATCAAGGAGGCCGACAAAGAGACATACGTCGAGCAGCACGAGGT
GGCTGTGGCCAGATACTGCGACCTCCCTAGCAAACTGGGGCACAAACTTAATTGAGAATTCTACCACCCA
GCTTTCTTGTACAAAGTGGTACGTCTCAAGACCAGAGGTCTCTGCTTTCTGCCCTAACACTCTAAAAGGA
GGCACTTAACACTCTAAAAGGAGGCACTTAACACTCTAAAAGGAGGCACTTAACACTCTAAAAGGAGGCA
CTTCAACCAGAAGAGACCTGTGCTTCACTCCTCAGGTGCAGGCTGCCTATCAGAAGGTGGTGGCTGGTGT
GGCCAATGCCCTGGCTCACAAATACCACTGAGATCTTTTTCCCTCTGCCAAAAATTATGGGGACATCATG
AAGCCCCTTGAGCATCTGACTTCTGGCTAATAAAGGAAATTTATTTTCATTGCAATAGTGTGTTGGAATT
TTTTGTGTCTCTCACTCGGAAGGACATATGGGAGGGCAAATCATTTAAAACATCAGAATGAGTATTTGGT
TTAGAGTTTGGCAACATATGCCCATATGCTGGCTGCCATGAACAAAGGTTGGCTATAAAGAGGTCATCAG
TATATGAAACAGCCCCCTGCTGTCCATTCCTTATTCCATAGAAAAGCCTTGACTTGAGGTTAGATTTTTT
TTATATTTTGTTTTGTGTTATTTTTTTCTTTAACATCCCTAAAATTTTCCTTACATGTTTTACTAGCCAG
ATTTTTCCTCCTCTCCTGACTACTCCCAGTCATAGCTGTCCCTCTTCTCTTATGGAGATCCCGAGCGGTG
CGTTTTTATGCTTGTAGTATTGTATAATGTTTTTAAGATCCAAGCTTCTGACCTCTTCTCTTCCTCCCAC
AGGGCCTCGAGACAATTGCATCGATGGTACCAGTGAAAGTCTGCAATGAATTCGAGTTGGCGCGCCTGTC
ATTCTAAATCTCTCTTTCAGCCTAAAGCTTTTTCCCCGTATCCCCCCAGGTGTCTGCAGGCTCAAAGAGC
AGCGAGAAGCGTTCAGAGGAAAGCGATCCCGTGCCACCTTCCCCGTGCCCGGGCTGTCCCCGCACGCTGC
CGGCTCGGGGATGCGGGGGGAGCGCCGGACCGGAGCGGAGCCCCGGGCGGCTCGCTGCTGCCCCCTAGCG
GGGGAGGGACGTAATTACATCCCTGGGGGCTTTGGGAGGGGGCTGTCCCCGTGAGCTCCCAGGCGCGCCT
GTCATTCTAAATCTCTCTTTCAGCCTAAAGCTTTTTCCCCGTATCCCCCCAGGTGTCTGCAGGCTCAAAG
AGCAGCGAGAAGCGTTCAGAGGAAAGCGATCCCGTGCCACCTTCCCCGTGCCCGGGCTGTCCCCGCACGC
TGCCGGCTCGGGGATGCGGGGGGAGCGCCGGACCGGAGCGGAGCCCCGGGCGGCTCGCTGCTGCCCCCTA
GCGGGGGAGGGACGTAATTACATCCCTGGGGGCTTTGGGGGGGGGCTGTCCCCGTGAGCTCCCAGGCGCG
CCAACTCGGTACCGTATCGATGTCGACGTTAACGCTAGTGATATCAACTTTGTATAGAAAAGTTGGCTCC
GAATTCGCCCTTGACAGCAGAGATCCAGTTTGGTTAATTAATTGGCTCCGGTGCCCGTCAGTGGGCAGAG
CGCACATCGCCCACAGTCCCCGAGAAGTTGTGGGGAGGGGTCGGCAATTGAACCGGTGCCTAGAGAAGGT
GGCGCGGGGTAAACTGGGAAAGTGATGTCGTGTACTGGCTCCGCCTTTTTCCCGAGGGTGGGGGAGAACC
GTATATAAGTGCAGTAGTCGCCGTGAACGTTCTTTTTCGCAACGGGTTTGCCGCCAGAACACAGGTAAGT
GCCGTGTGTGGTTCCCGCGGGCCTGGCCTCTTTACGGGTTATGGCCCTTGCGTGCCTTGAATTACTTCCA
CCTGGCTGCAGTACGTGATTCTTGATCCCGAGCTTCGGGTTGGAAGTGGGTGGGAGAGTTCGAGGCCTTG
CGCTTAAGGAGCCCCTTCGCCTCGTGCTTGAGTTGAGGCCTGGCCTGGGCGCTGGGGCCGCCGCGTGCGA
ATCTGGTGGCACCTTCGCGCCTGTCTCGCTGCTTTCGATAAGTCTCTAGCCATTTAAAATTTTTGATGAC
CTGCTGCGACGCTTTTTTTCTGGCAAGATAGTCTTGTAAATGCGGGCCAAGATCTGCACACTGGTATTTC
GGTTTTTGGGGCCGCGGGCGGCGACGGGGCCCGTGCGTCCCAGCGCACATGTTCGGCGAGGCGGGGCCTG
CGAGCGCGGCCACCGAGAATCGGACGGGGGTAGTCTCAAGCTGGCCGGCCTGCTCTGGTGCCTGGCCTCG
CGCCGCCGTGTATCGCCCCGCCCTGGGCGGCAAGGCTGGCCCGGTCGGCACCAGTTGCGTGAGCGGAAAG
ATGGCCGCTTCCCGGCCCTGCTGCAGGGAGCTCAAAATGGAGGACGCGGCGCTCGGGAGAGCGGGCGGGT
GAGTCACCCACACAAAGGAAAAGGGCCTTTCCGTCCTCAGCCGTCGCTTCATGTGACTCCACGGAGTACC
GGGCGCCGTCCAGGCACCTCGATTAGTTCTCGAGCTTTTGGAGTACGTCGTCTTTAGGTTGGGGGGAGGG
GTTTTATGCGATGGAGTTTCCCCACACTGAGTGGGTGGAGACTGAAGTTAGGCCAGCTTGGCACTTGATG
TAATTCTCCTTGGAATTTGCCCTTTTTGAGTTTGGATCTTGGTTCATTCTCAAGCCTCAGACAGTGGTTC
AAAGTTTTTTTCTTCCATTTCAGGTGTCGTGAGAAGGGCGAATTCGACCCAAGTTTGTACAAAAAAGCAG
GCTCGCCACCATGGTGAGCAAGGGCGAGGAGCTGTTCACCGGGGTGGTGCCCATCCTGGTCGAGCTGGAC
GGCGACGTAAACGGCCACAAGTTCAGCGTGAGGGGCGAGGGCGAGGGCGATGCCACCAACGGCAAGCTGA
CCCTGAAGTTCATCTGCACCACCGGCAAGCTGCCCGTGCCCTGGCCCACCCTCGTGACCACCCTGAGCCA
CGGCGTGCAGTGCTTCGCCCGCTACCCCGACCACATGAAGCAGCACGACTTCTTCAAGTCCGCCATGCCC
GAAGGCTACGTCCAGGAGCGCACCATCTTCTTCAAGGACGACGGCACCTACAAGACCCGCGCCGAGGTGA
AGTTCGAGGGCGACACCCTAGTGAACCGCATCGAGCTGAAGGGCGTCGACTTCAAGGAGGACGGCAACAT
CCTGGGGCACAAGCTGGAGTACAACTTCAACAGCCACAACATCTATATCATGGCCGTCAAGCAGAAGAAC
GGCATCAAGGTGAACTTCAAGATCCGCCACAACGTGGAGGACGGCAGCGTGCAGCTCGCCGACCACTACC
AGCAGAACACCCCCATCGGCGACGGCCCCGTGCTGCTGCCCGACAGCCACTACCTGAGCACCCAGTCCGT
GCTGAGCAAAGACCCCAACGAGAAGCGCGATCACATGGTCCTGCTGGAGTTCCGCACCGCCGCCGGGATC
ACTCTCGGCATGGACGAGCTGTACAAGTAATACCACCCAGCTTTCTTGTACAAAGTGGTACGCGTGAATT
CACTCCTCAGGTGCAGGCTGCCTATCAGAAGGTGGTGGCTGGTGTGGCCAATGCCCTGGCTCACAAATAC
CACTGAGATCTTTTTCCCTCTGCCAAAAATTATGGGGACATCATGAAGCCCCTTGAGCATCTGACTTCTG
GCTAATAAAGGAAATTTATTTTCATTGCAATAGTGTGTTGGAATTTTTTGTGTCTCTCACTCGGAAGGAC
ATATGGGAGGGCAAATCATTTAAAACATCAGAATGAGTATTTGGTTTAGAGTTTGGCAACATATGCCCAT
ATGCTGGCTGCCATGAACAAAGGTTGGCTATAAAGAGGTCATCAGTATATGAAACAGCCCCCTGCTGTCC
ATTCCTTATTCCATAGAAAAGCCTTGACTTGAGGTTAGATTTTTTTTATATTTTGTTTTGTGTTATTTTT
TTCTTTAACATCCCTAAAATTTTCCTTACATGTTTTACTAGCCAGATTTTTCCTCCTCTCCTGACTACTC
CCAGTCATAGCTGTCCCTCTTCTCTTATGGAGATCCCTCGACCTGCAGCCCAAGCTTGGCGTAATCATGG
TCATAGCTGTTTCCTGTGTGAAATTGTTATCCGCTCACAATTCCACACAACATACGAGCCGGAAGCATAA
AGTGTAAAGCCTGGGGTGCCTAATGAGTGAGCTAACTCACATTAATTGCGTTGCGCTCACTGCCCGCTTT
CCAGTCGGGAAACCTGTCGTGCCAGCGGATCGACAGTACTAAGCTTGGTCTAATACCCAATCTCTCGTCT
TATCCAGATGTTTTATACGCCTCTGGCCCGTGTCTCAAAATCTCTGATGTTACATTGCACAAGATAAAAT
AATATCATCATGAACAATAAAACTGTCTGCTTACATAAACAGTAATACAAGGGGTGTTATGAGCCATATT
CAACGGGAAACGTCGAGGCCGCGATTAAATTCCAACATGGATGCTGATTTATATGGGTATAAATGGGCTC
GCGATAATGTCGGGCAATCAGGTGCGACAATCTATCGCTTGTATGGGAAGCCCGATGCGCCAGAGTTGTT
TCTGAAACATGGCAAAGGTAGCGTTGCCAATGATGTTACAGATGAGATGGTCAGACTAAACTGGCTGACG
GAATTTATGCCTCTTCCGACCATCAAGCATTTTATCCGTACTCCTGATGATGCATGGTTACTCACCACTG
CGATCCCCGGAAAAACAGCATTCCAGGTATTAGAAGAATATCCTGATTCAGGTGAAAATATTGTTGATGC
GCTGGCAGTGTTCCTGCGCCGGTTGCATTCGATTCCTGTTTGTAATTGTCCTTTTAACAGCGATCGCGTA
TTTCGTCTCGCTCAGGCGCAATCACGAATGAATAACGGTTTGGTTGATGCGAGTGATTTTGATGACGAGC
GTAATGGCTGGCCTGTTGAACAAGTCTGGAAAGAAATGCATAAACTTTTGCCATTCTCACCGGATTCAGT
CGTCACTCATGGTGATTTCTCACTTGATAACCTTATTTTTGACGAGGGGAAATTAATAGGTTGTATTGAT
GTTGGACGAGTCGGAATCGCAGACCGATACCAGGATCTTGCCATCCTATGGAACTGCCTCGGTGAGTTTT
CTCCTTCATTACAGAAACGGCTTTTTCAAAAATATGGTATTGATAATCCTGATATGAATAAATTGCAGTT
TCATTTGATGCTCGATGAGTTTTTCTAATCAGAATTGGTTAATTGGTTGTAACACTGGCAGAGCATTACG
CTGACTTGACGGGACGGCGCAAGCTCATGACCAAAATCCCTTAACGTGAGTTACGCGTCGTTCCACTGAG
CGTCAGAGGTATCACTAGTATTACAGAGGTAAGTTATAACAGTCGCCTAACCC
