>Addgene plasmid #103609 | LSB-hsa-miR-519e-3p | depositor partial sequence | sequence record 196267 | hsa-miR-519e-3p target
AACACTCTAAAAGGAGGCACTT
